Addgene plasmid #54871: mApple-CathespinB-6
Purpose: Localization: Lysosomes, Excitation: 568, Emission: 592
Depositing lab: Michael Davidson. Depositing organization: Florida State University, Tallahassee.
Backbone
  Vector backbone: mApple
  Backbone size w/o insert (bp): 4750
  Vector type: Mammalian Expression
  Selectable markers: Neomycin (select with G418)
Growth in bacteria
  Bacterial resistance: Kanamycin, 50 μg/mL
  Growth temperature: 37°C
  Growth strain: DH5alpha
  Copy number: High Copy
Gene/Insert
  Gene/Insert name: CathespinB (alt name: NM_022597.2)
  Species: R. norvegicus (rat)
  Promoter: CMV
  Tag / fusion protein: mApple (C terminal on backbone)
  Cloning method: Unknown
  Sequencing primers: 5′ CMV-F; 3′ SV40pA-R
Terms and licenses: Academic/Nonprofit Terms; Industry Terms: Not Available to Industry
Depositor comments: . Excitation = 568; Emission = 592
How to cite: mApple-CathespinB-6 was a gift from Michael Davidson (Addgene plasmid # 54871 ; http://n2t.net/addgene:54871 ; RRID:Addgene_54871)
