[The description below was written by a language model from this plasmid's Addgene catalogue record.]
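Description:
mApple-CathespinB-6 is a mammalian expression plasmid that produces rat (R. norvegicus) cathepsin B, spelled "CathespinB" in the record, fused to the red-orange fluorescent protein mApple. It is built on an mApple backbone of about 4.75 kb (excluding the insert). The backbone supplies the fluorescent protein coding sequence, so mApple sits at the C terminus of the cathepsin B insert. The fusion is driven by the CMV promoter, a strong constitutive promoter for mammalian cells. The listed 3′ sequencing primer points to an SV40 polyadenylation signal downstream of the cassette, although no feature table is provided to confirm the layout. The "-6" in the name may refer to the linker between the two proteins, but the record does not explain it, and the cloning method is listed as unknown.

In bacteria the plasmid is maintained at high copy under kanamycin selection. In mammalian cells a neomycin resistance marker allows G418 selection of stable transfectants. The origin of replication is not stated in the record.

The stated purpose is fluorescent labelling of lysosomes. Cathepsin B is a lysosomal cysteine protease, and placing the tag at the C terminus leaves the N-terminal targeting information of the enzyme unobstructed, so the fusion can be sorted to lysosomes and carry mApple with it. With recorded excitation at 568 nm and emission at 592 nm, the construct serves as a red-channel lysosomal marker for fluorescence microscopy. It is suited to live-cell imaging and to colocalization experiments alongside green or other spectrally distinct reporters.
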