>Addgene plasmid #54871 | mApple-CathespinB-6 | depositor partial sequence | sequence record 85262 | insert sequence
CAGATCCGCTAGCGCTACCGGACTCAGATCTCGAGCTCAAGCTTCGAATTCCAGGATGTGGTGGTCCTTG
ATCCCTCTCTCTTGCCTGCTGGCACTGACCAGTGCCCATGACAAGCCTTCCTTTCACCCACTGTCGGACG
ACATGATTAACTATATCAACAAACAGAATACAACATGGCAGGCTGGACGCAACTTCTACAATGTTGACAT
AAGCTATCTGAAGAAGCTGTGTGGAACTGTCCTGGGTGGACCCAAGCTGCCGGAAAGGGTTGGGTTCAGC
GAGGACATAAATCTACCTGAATCCTTTGATGCACGGGAACAGTGGTCCAATTGCCCGACCATCGCACAGA
TCAGAGACCAGGGGTCCTGTGGCTCTTGTTGGGCATTTGGGGCAGTGGAAGCCATGTCTGACCGAATCTG
CATTCACACCAATGGCCGAGTCAATGTGGAGGTGTCTGCTGAGGACCTGCTTACCTGCTGTGGTATCCAG
TGTGGGGATGGCTGTAATGGTGGCTATCCCTCTGGAGCATGGAACTTCTGGACTAGAAAAGGCCTGGTTT
CTGGTGGAGTATACAATTCTCATATAGGCTGCTTACCCTACACCATCCCTCCCTGTGAACACCATGTCAA
TGGCTCCCGTCCCCCATGCACTGGAGAAGGAGATACTCCCAAGTGCAACAAGATGTGTGAGGCTGGCTAC
TCCACATCCTACAAGGAAGATAAGCACTATGGGTACACTTCCTACAGTGTGTCTGACAGCGAGAAGGAGA
TCATGGCGGAAATCTACAAAAATGGCCCAGTGGAGGGTGCTTTTACTGTGTTTTCTGACTTCTTGACTTA
CAAATCAGGCGTATACAAGCATGAAGCCGGTGATGTGATGGGAGGCCATGCCATCCGCATTCTGGGCTGG
GGAATAGAGAATGGAGTACCCTACTGGCTGGTAGCAAACTCCTGGAACGTTGACTGGGGTGATAATGGTT
TCTTTAAAATCCTCAGAGGAGAGAACCACTGTGGAATTGAATCAGAAATCGTGGCTGGAATCCCACGCAC
TCAGGATCCACCGGTCGCCACCATGGTGAGCAAGGGCGAGGAGAATAACATGGCCATCATCAAGGAGTTC
ATGCGCTTCAAGGTGCACATGGAGGGCTCCGTGAACGGCCACGAGTTCGAGATCGAGGGCGAGGGCGAGG
GCCGCCCCTACGAGGCCTTTCAGACCGCTAAGCTGAAGGTGACCAAGGGTGGCCCCCTGCCCTTCGCCTG
GGACATCCTGTCCCCTCAGTTCATGTACGGCTCCAAGGTCTACATTAAGCACCCAGCCGACATCCCCGAC
TACTTCAAGCTGTCCTTCCCCGAGGGCTTCAGGTGGGAGCGCGTGATGAACTTCGAGGACGGCGGCATTA
TTCACGTTAACCAGGACTCCTCCCTGCAGGACGGCGTGTTCATCTACAAGGTGAAGCTGCGCGGCACCAA
CTTCCCCTCCGACGGCCCCGTAATGCAGAAGAAGACCATGGGCTGGGAGGCCTCCGAGGAGCGGATGTAC
CCCGAGGACGGCGCCCTGAAGAGCGAGATCAAGAAGAGGCTGAAGCTGAAGGACGGCGGCCACTACGCCG
CCGAGGTCAAGACCACCTACAAGGCCAAGAAGCCCGTGCAGCTGCCCGGCGCCTACATCGTCGACATCAA
GTTGGACATCGTGTCCCACAACGAGGACTACACCATCGTGGAACAGTACGAACGCGCCGAGGGCCGCCAC
TCCACCGGCGGCATGGACGAGCTGTACAAGTAAGCGGCCGCGACTCTAGATCATAATCAGCCATACCACA
TT
