>Addgene plasmid #54871 | mApple-CathespinB-6 | addgene partial sequence | sequence record 96021 | Mombaerts mRFPup 5'-GTGGCCGTTCACGGAGCCCTCCATG-3'
ATGATGGCCATGTTATTCTCCTCGCCCTTGCTCACCATGGTGGCGACCGGTGGATCCTGAGTGCGTGGGA
TTCCAGCCACGATTTCTGATTCAATTCCACAGTGGTTCTCTCCTCTGAGGATTTTAAAGAAACCATTATC
ACCCCAGTCAACGTTCCAGGAGTTTGCTACCAGCCAGTAGGGTACTCCATTCTCTATTCCCCAGCCCAGA
ATGCGGATGGCATGGCCTCCCATCACATCACCGGCTTCATGCTTGTATACGCCTGATTTGTAAGTCAAGA
AGTCAGAAAACACAGTAAAAGCACCCTCCACTGGGCCATTTTTGTAGATTTCCGCCATGATCTCCTTCTC
GCTGTCAGACACACTGTAGGAAGTGTACCCATAGTGCTTATCTTCCTTGTAGGATGTGGAGTAGCCAGCC
TCACACATCTTGTTGCACTTGGGAGTATCTCCTTCTCCAGTGCATGGGGGACGGGAGCCATTGACATGGT
GTTCACAGGGAGGGATGGTGTAGGGTAAGCAGCCTATATGAGAATTGTATACTCCACCAGAAACCAGGCC
TTTTCTAGTCCAGAAGTTCCATGCTCCAGAGGGATAGCCACCATTACAGCCATCCCCACACTGGATACCA
CAGCAGGTAAGCAGGTCCTCAGCAGACACCTCCACATTGACTCGGCCATTGGTGTGAATGCAGATTCGGT
CAGACATGGCTTCCACTGCCCCAAATGCCCAACAAGAGCCACAGGACCCCTGGTCTCTGATCTGTGCGAT
GGTCGGGCAATTGGACCACTGTTCCCGTGCATCAAAGGATTCAGGTAGATTTATGTCCTCGCTGAACCCA
ACCCTTT
